>Addgene plasmid #71234 | Reb_206 aka PAS629 | addgene full sequence | sequence record 244339 | Addgene NGS Result
TTGAGATCCTTTTTTTCTGCGCGTAATCTGCTGCTTGCAAACAAAAAAACCACCGCTACCAGCGGTGGTT
TGTTTGCCGGATCAAGAGCTACCAACTCTTTTTCCGAAGGTAACTGGCTTCAGCAGAGCGCAGATACCAA
ATACTGTCCTTCTAGTGTAGCCGTAGTTAGGCCACCACTTCAAGAACTCTGTAGCACCGCCTACATACCT
CGCTCTGCTAATCCTGTTACCAGTGGCTGCTGCCAGTGGCGATAAGTCGTGTCTTACCGGGTTGGACTCA
AGACGATAGTTACCGGATAAGGCGCAGCGGTCGGGCTGAACGGGGGGTTCGTGCACACAGCCCAGCTTGG
AGCGAACGACCTACACCGAACTGAGATACCTACAGCGTGAGCTATGAGAAAGCGCCACGCTTCCCGAAGG
GAGAAAGGCGGACAGGTATCCGGTAAGCGGCAGGGTCGGAACAGGAGAGCGCACGAGGGAGCTTCCAGGG
GGAAACGCCTGGTATCTTTATAGTCCTGTCGGGTTTCGCCACCTCTGACTTGAGCGTCGATTTTTGTGAT
GCTCGTCAGGGGGGCGGAGCCTATGGAAAAACGCCAGCAACGCGGCCTTTTTACGGTTCCTGGCCTTTTG
CTGGCCTTTTGCTCACATGTTCTTTCCTGCGTTATCCCCTGATTCTGTGGATAACCGTATTACCGCCTTT
GAGTGAGCTGATACCGCTCGCCGCAGCCGAACGACCGAGCGCAGCGAGTCAGTGAGCGAGGAAGCGGAAG
AGCGCCTGATGCGGTATTTTCTCCTTACGCATCTGTGCGGTATTTCACACCGCAATGGTGCACTCTCAGT
ACAATCTGCTCTGATGCCGCATAGTTAAGCCAGTATACACTCCGCTATCGCTACGTGACTGGGTCATGGC
TGCGCCCCGACACCCGCCAACACCCGCTGACGCGCCCTGACGGGCTTGTCTGCTCCCGGCATCCGCTTAC
AGACAAGCTGTGACCGTCTCCGGGAGCTGCATGTGTCAGAGGTTTTCACCGTCATCACCGAAACGCGCGA
GGCAGCTGCGGTAAAGCTCATCAGCGTGGTCGTGAAGCGATTCACAGATGTCTGCCTGTTCATCCGCGTC
CAGCTCGTTGAGTTTCTCCAGAAGCGTTAATGTCTGGCTTCTGATAAAGCGGGCCATGTTAAGGGCGGTT
TTTTCCTGTTTGGTCACTGATGCCTCCGTGTAAGGGGGATTTCTGTTCATGGGGGTAATGATACCGATGA
AACGAGAGAGGATGCTCACGATACGGGTTACTGATGATGAACATGCCCGGTTACTGGAACGTTGTGAGGG
TAAACAACTGGCGGTATGGATGCGGCGGGACCAGAGAAAAATCACTCAGGGTCAATGCCAGCGCTTCGTT
AATACAGATGTAGGTGTTCCACAGGGTAGCCAGCAGCATCCTGCGATGCAGATCCGGAACATAATGGTGC
AGGGCGCTGACTTCCGCGTTTCCAGACTTTACGAAACACGGAAACCGAAGACCATTCATGTTGTTGCTCA
GGTCGCAGACGTTTTGCAGCAGCAGTCGCTTCACGTTCGCTCGCGTATCGGTGATTCATTCTGCTAACCA
GTAAGGCAACCCCGCCAGCCTAGCCGGGTCCTCAACGACAGGAGCACGATCATGCGCACCCGTGGGGCCG
CCATGCCGGCGATAATGGCCTGCTTCTCGCCGAAACGTTTGGTGGCGGGACCAGTGACGAAGGCTTGAGC
GAGGGCGTGCAAGATTCCGAATACCGCAAGCGACAGGCCGATCATCGTCGCGCTCCAGCGAAAGCGGTCC
TCGCCGAAAATGACCCAGAGCGCTGCCGGCACCTGTCCTACGAGTTGCATGATAAAGAAGACAGTCATAA
GTGCGGCGACGATAGTCATGCCCCGCGCCCACCGGAAGGAGCTGACTGGGTTGAAGGCTCTCAAGGGCAT
CGGTCGAGATCCCGGTGCCTAATGAGTGAGCTAACTTACATTAATTGCGTTGCGCTCACTGCCCGCTTTC
CAGTCGGGAAACCTGTCGTGCCAGCTGCATTAATGAATCGGCCAACGCGCGGGGAGAGGCGGTTTGCGTA
TTGGGCGCCAGGGTGGTTTTTCTTTTCACCAGTGAGACGGGCAACAGCTGATTGCCCTTCACCGCCTGGC
CCTGAGAGAGTTGCAGCAAGCGGTCCACGCTGGTTTGCCCCAGCAGGCGAAAATCCTGTTTGATGGTGGT
TAACGGCGGGATATAACATGAGCTGTCTTCGGTATCGTCGTATCCCACTACCGAGATATCCGCACCAACG
CGCAGCCCGGACTCGGTAATGGCGCGCATTGCGCCCAGCGCCATCTGATCGTTGGCAACCAGCATCGCAG
TGGGAACGATGCCCTCATTCAGCATTTGCATGGTTTGTTGAAAACCGGACATGGCACTCCAGTCGCCTTC
CCGTTCCGCTATCGGCTGAATTTGATTGCGAGTGAGATATTTATGCCAGCCAGCCAGACGCAGACGCGCC
GAGACAGAACTTAATGGGCCCGCTAACAGCGCGATTTGCTGGTGACCCAATGCGACCAGATGCTCCACGC
CCAGTCGCGTACCGTCTTCATGGGAGAAAATAATACTGTTGATGGGTGTCTGGTCAGAGACATCAAGAAA
TAACGCCGGAACATTAGTGCAGGCAGCTTCCACAGCAATGGCATCCTGGTCATCCAGCGGATAGTTAATG
ATCAGCCCACTGACGCGTTGCGCGAGAAGATTGTGCACCGCCGCTTTACAGGCTTCGACGCCGCTTCGTT
CTACCACCACCACCACCACGCTGGCACCCAGTTGATCGGCGCGAGATTTAATCGCCGCGACAATTTGCGA
CGGCGCGTGCAGGGCCAGACTGGAGGTGGCAACGCCAATCAGCAACGACTGTTTGCCCGCCAGTTGTTGT
GCCACGCGGTTGGGAATGTAATTCAGCTCCGCCATCGCCGCTTCCACTTTTTCCCGCGTTTTCGCAGAAA
CGTGGCTGGCCTGGTTCACCACGCGGGAAACGGTCTGATAAGAGACACCGGCATACTCTGCGACATCGTA
TAACGTTACTGGTTTCACATTCACCACCCTGAATTGACTCTCTTCCGGGCGCTATCATGCCATACCGCGA
AAGGTTTTGCGCCATTCGATGGTGTCCGGGATCTCGACGCTCTCCCTTATGCGACTCCTGCATTAGGAAG
CAGCCCAGTAGTAGGTTGAGGCCGTTGAGCACCGCCGCCGCAAGGAATGGTGCATGCAAGGAGATGGCGC
CCAACAGTCCCCCGGCCACGGGGCCTGCCACCATACCCACGCCGAAACAAGCGCTCATGAGCCCGAAGTG
GCGAGCCCGATCTTCCCCATCGGTGATGTCGGCGATATAGGCGCCAGCAACCGCACCTGTGGCGCCGGTG
ATGCCGGCCACGATGCGTCCGGCGTAGAGGATCGAGATCTCGATCCCGCGAAATTAATACGACTCACTAT
AGGGGAATTGTGAGCGGATAACAATTCCCCTCTAGAGAATCAGTACACACTTTAAATTAATTCAAAACAA
GGAGCTCAAAATGGCGACTACTACTTCTACTGCTGATGTAGGCAACACAACTGACATCGTAAATAGCCAA
ATTACTGATTCAGTAACACAAACTAACACAATGGTTCTTGGTTCTACTCCAGCACAAATCATGACAAATT
TAATGCAAATGAGCGCACAAGCTAATGCTTTAGCAATGCAAAATGCTGTTGTTGGTCAAAAACAAACAAA
TATGCTATCAGATGCAGCAACCACTCAAGGCTTATCTATTATGTATACGCTTTCAGCTGCTTCAGATGGT
CAAGCAGTCAGTACTGTTGACAATTCAACTGACATGGCTGGACTGATTGATGCGCTTGGCGTTGATAAAG
CATAAGTATTAAAAATAGATTATTTATAAAACACCGTAAGATAAAATCTTACGATTTAAAACCCAGACAA
AGTAAGGAATAAAAAATGAGTAATGTAAATTCACAAATTACAGATTCAGTAACACAAACAAACACTAAAA
TATTAGGTGAAATGCCTGCGTTTACCACTGGAAGCTTAATGCAAATGGCAACACAAGCTGCTGGCTTATC
TATACAAAACTCTGTAACCAATCAGCAACAATCTAATATGCTTCATCAGGCATCAACCACTCAAGGTATG
AGTATTCTATATTCTGTTGACACGGCAGCTAATGCTCAAGCCATTGGTTCAGTGAACCGTTCTAATGACA
CAAGCCGTTTAACTGATGCCCTTGCTGTTATTAAAGCCGCTAAAAATGGTTAATGCTTATTTCGATATGC
TAAAATAATGCCAATCAGATAAATTGGCTAAATTAAAGTATGATAAGCGAAATAAAATCATTTAAAGTAG
ATAAAAATCATCAGAGACGGTTAATTGTTCTCGTGGGGGAAGAAAGCTGGGGTTAGGAAGTATACGTTGA
TTTGTATTATTGAGTTTCTCCTCAACGCATAACGTATTACTTCCTGACCCAACGCTATCGTTTTCCTTAT
TTTATTTTTTTATTTTGCTTTTTGATATCAATCCATTTTAACTAGAGCTTCAAACTATGGCAGATAATGC
AATAACACCCAATCTTTATGTGAATCCACAAGTGACCGATTCTGTCACTTCAAATATGATGAATGTTATA
GGTATGGCACCAGCTCAAGCAATGGGTGTGCTGTATCAAGGCGTTGCTTCAACCGCTAATTTAGCTATTC
AAAATGCTCAATCAAGCTCTCAACAGTTAAATCAAATCGGTCAAGCCGTCACTTCTGTTGCCTGTGAACG
TATTATGAAAATGATGGGATAATCTTGTAAATGGCGGATATAGAACATTTCTCAGAAGATATCAATCAAC
GGATGATGGATCCTAAAAATAATGTCGCCTCTCAAGGTGCTTATGATATTGTTTCAATGGCTGCCGCTAG
CGCTGTGCAAAATGAACTGGCTATGCATTCTGGCTTTGAAACAACATCAAATACGGTGCTAGCACTTGCT
ATGCAAAAAATGGCTGAAGCTGCCGCAATCGACAACGAACCTCAAATTAAAATATGGGAAGGAATCATGA
AATCCATTAGCAGTAATCGAGATGCTGAAGTGGCTAATCTCAGTAAATTTAATGAGATGACACAAAACTT
AGTGAAAAACTTTCCACGAGGCTAAAGGAGGTAAAAAATGGTTAGTAAAGGAGAAGAAAATAACATGGCA
ATCATTAAGGAGTTCATGAGATTCAAAGTTCACATGGAAGGTTCTGTAAATGGACATGAATTTGAAATAG
AAGGTGAAGGAGAAGGAAGGCCTTATGAAGGAACCCAAACCGCGAAGCTAAAAGTTACTAAGGGTGGCCC
ATTACCATTTGCATGGGATATCCTTAGCCCTCAATTCATGTATGGGTCAAAGGCTTATGTCAAGCACCCC
GCCGACATTCCAGACTATCTAAAGTTATCTTTTCCCGAAGGGTTTAAGTGGGAGCGTGTGATGAACTTCG
AAGACGGTGGCGTGGTAACAGTGACTCAGGATTCGTCCCTGCAAGATGGTGAATTTATCTACAAAGTCAA
ATTAAGAGGAACTAACTTTCCATCTGACGGCCCGGTTATGCAAAAAAAGACAATGGGCTGGGAGGCCTCC
TCAGAACGAATGTACCCTGAAGATGGTGCCTTGAAGGGTGAGATTAAACAAAGATTGAAATTGAAAGATG
GTGGACATTATGACGCTGAGGTTAAAACGACATACAAAGCTAAGAAACCTGTCCAGCTCCCAGGTGCTTA
CAATGTAAATATAAAACTTGATATTACATCACATAATGAAGATTATACGATAGTTGAACAATACGAAAGG
GCTGAGGGGAGACATAGTACTGGTGGCATGGATGAACTATACAAAGGTTCTGGTACAGCGTAACTCGAGT
CACACAGGACTACTAGATGGTTAGTAAGGGTGAGGAAGACAATATGGCAAGCCTGCCGGCAACGCACGAA
CTGCATATCTTTGGTTCAATCAACGGCGTGGACTTTGACATGGTCGGCCAGGGGACTGGTAACCCGAACG
ATGGATACGAGGAACTGAACTTAAAATCGACAAAAGGAGATCTGCAATTCTCGCCATGGATTCTCGTACC
GCATATTGGGTACGGCTTTCACCAGTATTTGCCGTATCCAGATGGCATGAGTCCGTTTCAAGCCGCTATG
GTCGATGGTAGCGGCTATCAGGTGCATCGCACTATGCAGTTTGAAGACGGCGCCAGTTTGACAGTCAATT
ACCGTTACACTTATGAAGGCTCTCATATTAAAGGTGAGGCGCAAGTTAAGGGTACCGGGTTTCCCGCCGA
CGGTCCCGTAATGACTAATAGCTTAACCGCGGCTGATTGGTGCCGTAGCAAAAAAACCTACCCGAACGAC
AAAACCATCATTTCCACGTTTAAATGGAGCTATACTACAGGTAACGGGAAGCGCTATCGCTCAACGGCGC
GCACTACATACACGTTCGCGAAACCGATGGCCGCGAATTACCTCAAAAACCAGCCGATGTATGTATTTCG
TAAAACCGAGCTGAAACATAGCAAGACAGAACTGAACTTTAAAGAGTGGCAGAAAGCATTCACAGACGTC
ATGGGAATGGATGAACTTTACAAGTCAGGCCAAGGATCCGGCATGAGTAATGTAAATTCACAAATTACAG
ATTCAGTAACACAAACAAACACTAAAATATTAGGTGAAATGCCTGCGTTTACCACTGGAAGCTTAATGCA
AATGGCAACACAAGCTGCTGGCTTATCTATACAAAACTCTGTAACCAATCAGCAACAATCTAATATGCTT
CATCAGGCATCAACCACTCAAGGTATGAGTATTCTATATTCTGTTGACACGGCAGCTAATGCTCAAGCCA
TTGGTTCAGTGAACCGTTCTAATGACACAAGCCGTTTAACTGATGCCCTTGCTGTTATTAAAGCCGCTAA
AAATGGTTAACACCACCACCACCACCACCACTGAGATCCGGCTGCTAACAAAGCCCGAAAGGAAGCTGAG
TTGGCTGCTGCCACCGCTGAGCAATAACTAGCATAACCCCTTGGGGCCTCTAAACGGGTCTTGAGGGGTT
TTTTGCTGAAAGGAGGAACTATATCCGGATTGGCGAATGGG
[124 nt withheld, positions 7182-7305]
C
[91 nt withheld, positions 7307-7397]
A
[49 nt withheld, positions 7399-7447]
CCTTTGACGTTGGAGTCCACGTTCTTT
[37 nt withheld, positions 7475-7511]
ACCCTATCTCGGTCTATTCTTTTGATTTATAAGGGATTTTGCCGATTTCGGCCTATTGGTTAAAAAATGA
GCTGATTTAACAAAAATTTAACGCGAATTTTAACAAAATATTAACGCTTACAATTTAGGTGGCACTTTTC
GGGGAAATGTGCGCGGAACCCCTATTTGTTTATTTTTCTAAATACATTCAAATATGTATCCGCTCATGAA
TTAATTCTTAGAAAAACTCATCGAGCATCAAATGAAACTGCAATTTATTCATATCAGGATTATCAATACC
ATATTTTTGAAAAAGCCGTTTCTGTAATGAAGGAGAAAACTCACCGAGGCAGTTCCATAGGATGGCAAGA
TCCTGGTATCGGTCTGCGATTCCGACTCGTCCAACATCAATACAACCTATTAATTTCCCCTCGTCAAAAA
TAAGGTTATCAAGTGAGAAATCACCATGAGTGACGACTGAATCCGGTGAGAATGGCAAAAGTTTATGCAT
TTCTTTCCAGACTTGTTCAACAGGCCAGCCATTACGCTCGTCATCAAAATCACTCGCATCAACCAAACCG
TTATTCATTCGTGATTGCGCCTGAGCGAGACGAAATACGCGATCGCTGTTAAAAGGACAATTACAAACAG
GAATCGAATGCAACCGGCGCAGGAACACTGCCAGCGCATCAACAATATTTTCACCTGAATCAGGATATTC
TTCTAATACCTGGAATGCTGTTTTCCCGGGGATCGCAGTGGTGAGTAACCATGCATCATCAGGAGTACGG
ATAAAATGCTTGATGGTCGGAAGAGGCATAAATTCCGTCAGCCAGTTTAGTCTGACCATCTCATCTGTAA
CATCATTGGCAACGCTACCTTTGCCATGTTTCAGAAACAACTCTGGCGCATCGGGCTTCCCATACAATCG
ATAGATTGTCGCACCTGATTGCCCGACATTATCGCGAGCCCATTTATACCCATATAAATCAGCATCCATG
TTGGAATTTAATCGCGGCCTAGAGCAAGACGTTTCCCGTTGAATATGGCTCATAACACCCCTTGTATTAC
TGTTTATGTAAGCAGACAGTTTTATTGTTCATGACCAAAATCCCTTAACGTGAGTTTTCGTTCCACTGAG
CGTCAGACCCCGTAGAAAAGATCAAAGGATCTTC
Features (pLannotate 1.2.2; 19 found; start..end, strand, type, name):
      1..589     +  rep_origin     ori: high-copy-number ColE1/pMB1/pBR322/pUC origin of replication
    775..914     -  misc_feature   bom: basis of mobility region from pBR322
   1016..1207    -  CDS            rop: Rop protein, which maintains plasmids at low copy number; rop
   1224..1604    +  CDS            YPB1_ECOLX: Protein predicted: Swiss-Prot protein existence level 4. From Escherichia coli.
   1676..1967    -  CDS            TcR (fragment): tetracycline efflux protein; tet; confers resistance to tetracycline
   1982..2003    -  protein_bind   CAP binding site: CAP binding activates transcription in the presence of cAMP. E. coli catabolite activator protein
   2016..3098    -  CDS            lacI: lac repressor; lacI; The lac repressor binds to the lac operator to inhibit transcription in E. coli. This inhibition can be relieved by adding lactose or isopropyl-β-D-thiogalactopyranoside (IPTG).
   3099..3176    -  promoter       lacI promoter: lacI
   3184..3463    -  CDS            TcR (fragment): tetracycline efflux protein; tet; confers resistance to tetracycline
   3485..3503    +  promoter       T7 promoter: promoter for bacteriophage T7 RNA polymerase
   3504..3528    +  protein_bind   lac operator: The lac repressor binds to the lac operator to inhibit transcription in E. coli. This inhibition can be relieved by adding lactose or isopropyl-β-D-thiogalactopyranoside (IPTG). lac repressor encoded by lacI
   5218..5925    +  CDS            mCherry: mCherry is a basic (constitutively fluorescent) red fluorescent protein published in 2004, derived from Discosoma sp.. It is reported to be a very rapidly-maturing monomer with low acid sensitivity.
   5967..6674    +  CDS            mNeonGreen: mNeonGreen is a basic (constitutively fluorescent) green/yellow fluorescent protein published in 2013, derived from Branchiostoma lanceolatum. It is reported to be a very rapidly-maturing monomer with moderate acid sensitivity.
   7011..7031    +  CDS            9xHis (fragment): 9xHis affinity tag
   7041..7090    +  CDS            SET1 (fragment): solubility-enhancement tag derived from T7 phage gene 10B
   7098..7145    +  terminator     T7 terminator: transcription terminator for bacteriophage T7 RNA polymerase
   7182..7610    +  rep_origin     f1 ori (sequence partly withheld): f1 bacteriophage origin of replication; arrow indicates direction of (+) strand synthesis
   7663..7720    +  promoter       AmpR promoter (fragment): bla
   7729..8544    -  CDS            KanR: aminoglycoside phosphotransferase; aph(3')-Ia; confers resistance to kanamycin in bacteria or G418 (Geneticin®) in eukaryotes
