[The description below was written by a language model from this plasmid's Addgene catalogue record and pLannotate feature annotations shown in this document.]
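Description:
Reb_206 (also called PAS629) is a bacterial expression plasmid built on the pETM11 backbone, a pET-type vector for IPTG-inducible, T7 RNA polymerase-driven expression in E. coli. It replicates from a ColE1/pMB1-family origin and is listed as high copy, although the annotated sequence also carries the pBR322-derived bom site and the rop gene, which normally moderates copy number. Selection is by kanamycin through an aph(3')-Ia cassette. An f1 origin is also present, along with short tetracycline-resistance gene remnants that are backbone relics rather than functional markers.

The payload is a roughly 3.7 kb insert cloned between NheI and XhoI, placed downstream of a T7 promoter and lac operator and upstream of the T7 terminator. The plasmid-borne lacI gene supplies repressor to keep the cassette off until induction. According to the record, the insert comprises the wild-type Reb locus, which encodes R bodies (refractile bodies), followed by a soluble mCherry and a second copy of RebB tagged with mNeonGreen and translated from a weak ribosome binding site. The automated feature table does not annotate the reb genes themselves, which presumably occupy the unannotated stretch between the lac operator and mCherry, but it does detect the mCherry and mNeonGreen coding sequences in that order. The unannotated region after mNeonGreen suggests the fluorescent protein sits at the N-terminal side of RebB, though the record does not state this. The weak RBS should make the tagged subunit only a minor fraction of the RebB produced, so that the assembled R bodies are labelled green. The free mCherry provides a separate soluble red marker. His-tag and T7 gene 10-derived fragments near the terminator appear to be vector remnants. The associated publication concerns R bodies as tunable protein pistons that rupture membranes to release encapsulated cargo.
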