Addgene plasmid #71234: Reb_206 aka PAS629
Purpose: Expresses wild type R bodies with mNeonGreen-tagged second copy of RebB under a weak RBS downstream as well as soluble mCherry
Depositing lab: Pamela Silver. Depositing organization: Harvard Medical School. Publication: A Tunable Protein Piston That Breaks Membranes to Release Encapsulated Cargo. Polka JK, Silver PA. ACS Synth Biol. 2016 Feb 3. 10.1021/acssynbio.5b00237 PubMed 26814170.
Backbone
  Vector backbone: pETM11
  Vector type: Bacterial Expression
Growth in bacteria
  Bacterial resistance: Kanamycin, 50 μg/mL
  Growth temperature: 37°C
  Growth strain: DH5alpha
  Growth instructions: Induce with 1mM IPTG at 37 for >4hrs
  Copy number: High Copy
Gene/Insert
  Gene/Insert name: Reb locus (alt names: R body; Refractile bodies)
  Insert size (bp): 3709
  GenBank ID: NC_005915.1
  Promoter: T7
  Tag / fusion protein: mNeonGreen to second copy RebB, soluble mCherry also downstream
  Cloning method: Restriction Enzyme; 5′ cloning site Nhe1 (not destroyed); 3′ cloning site Xho1 (not destroyed)
  Sequencing primers: 5′ T7 promoter; 3′ T7 terminator
Terms and licenses: Academic/Nonprofit Terms; Industry Terms: Not Available to Industry
How to cite: Reb_206 aka PAS629 was a gift from Pamela Silver (Addgene plasmid # 71234 ; http://n2t.net/addgene:71234 ; RRID:Addgene_71234)
