>Addgene plasmid #71234 | Reb_206 aka PAS629 | depositor partial sequence | sequence record 249118 | insert
AGAGAATCAGTACACACTTTAAATTAATTCAAAACAAGGAGCTCAAAATGGCGACTACTACTTCTACTGC
TGATGTAGGCAACACAACTGACATCGTAAATAGCCAAATTACTGATTCAGTAACACAAACTAACACAATG
GTTCTTGGTTCTACTCCAGCACAAATCATGACAAATTTAATGCAAATGAGCGCACAAGCTAATGCTTTAG
CAATGCAAAATGCTGTTGTTGGTCAAAAACAAACAAATATGCTATCAGATGCAGCAACCACTCAAGGCTT
ATCTATTATGTATACGCTTTCAGCTGCTTCAGATGGTCAAGCAGTCAGTACTGTTGACAATTCAACTGAC
ATGGCTGGACTGATTGATGCGCTTGGCGTTGATAAAGCATAAGTATTAAAAATAGATTATTTATAAAACA
CCGTAAGATAAAATCTTACGATTTAAAACCCAGACAAAGTAAGGAATAAAAAATGAGTAATGTAAATTCA
CAAATTACAGATTCAGTAACACAAACAAACACTAAAATATTAGGTGAAATGCCTGCGTTTACCACTGGAA
GCTTAATGCAAATGGCAACACAAGCTGCTGGCTTATCTATACAAAACTCTGTAACCAATCAGCAACAATC
TAATATGCTTCATCAGGCATCAACCACTCAAGGTATGAGTATTCTATATTCTGTTGACACGGCAGCTAAT
GCTCAAGCCATTGGTTCAGTGAACCGTTCTAATGACACAAGCCGTTTAACTGATGCCCTTGCTGTTATTA
AAGCCGCTAAAAATGGTTAATGCTTATTTCGATATGCTAAAATAATGCCAATCAGATAAATTGGCTAAAT
TAAAGTATGATAAGCGAAATAAAATCATTTAAAGTAGATAAAAATCATCAGAGACGGTTAATTGTTCTCG
TGGGGGAAGAAAGCTGGGGTTAGGAAGTATACGTTGATTTGTATTATTGAGTTTCTCCTCAACGCATAAC
GTATTACTTCCTGACCCAACGCTATCGTTTTCCTTATTTTATTTTTTTATTTTGCTTTTTGATATCAATC
CATTTTAACTAGAGCTTCAAACTATGGCAGATAATGCAATAACACCCAATCTTTATGTGAATCCACAAGT
GACCGATTCTGTCACTTCAAATATGATGAATGTTATAGGTATGGCACCAGCTCAAGCAATGGGTGTGCTG
TATCAAGGCGTTGCTTCAACCGCTAATTTAGCTATTCAAAATGCTCAATCAAGCTCTCAACAGTTAAATC
AAATCGGTCAAGCCGTCACTTCTGTTGCCTGTGAACGTATTATGAAAATGATGGGATAATCTTGTAAATG
GCGGATATAGAACATTTCTCAGAAGATATCAATCAACGGATGATGGATCCTAAAAATAATGTCGCCTCTC
AAGGTGCTTATGATATTGTTTCAATGGCTGCCGCTAGCGCTGTGCAAAATGAACTGGCTATGCATTCTGG
CTTTGAAACAACATCAAATACGGTGCTAGCACTTGCTATGCAAAAAATGGCTGAAGCTGCCGCAATCGAC
AACGAACCTCAAATTAAAATATGGGAAGGAATCATGAAATCCATTAGCAGTAATCGAGATGCTGAAGTGG
CTAATCTCAGTAAATTTAATGAGATGACACAAAACTTAGTGAAAAACTTTCCACGAGGCTAAAGGAGGTA
AAAAATGGTTAGTAAAGGAGAAGAAAATAACATGGCAATCATTAAGGAGTTCATGAGATTCAAAGTTCAC
ATGGAAGGTTCTGTAAATGGACATGAATTTGAAATAGAAGGTGAAGGAGAAGGAAGGCCTTATGAAGGAA
CCCAAACCGCGAAGCTAAAAGTTACTAAGGGTGGCCCATTACCATTTGCATGGGATATCCTTAGCCCTCA
ATTCATGTATGGGTCAAAGGCTTATGTCAAGCACCCCGCCGACATTCCAGACTATCTAAAGTTATCTTTT
CCCGAAGGGTTTAAGTGGGAGCGTGTGATGAACTTCGAAGACGGTGGCGTGGTAACAGTGACTCAGGATT
CGTCCCTGCAAGATGGTGAATTTATCTACAAAGTCAAATTAAGAGGAACTAACTTTCCATCTGACGGCCC
GGTTATGCAAAAAAAGACAATGGGCTGGGAGGCCTCCTCAGAACGAATGTACCCTGAAGATGGTGCCTTG
AAGGGTGAGATTAAACAAAGATTGAAATTGAAAGATGGTGGACATTATGACGCTGAGGTTAAAACGACAT
ACAAAGCTAAGAAACCTGTCCAGCTCCCAGGTGCTTACAATGTAAATATAAAACTTGATATTACATCACA
TAATGAAGATTATACGATAGTTGAACAATACGAAAGGGCTGAGGGGAGACATAGTACTGGTGGCATGGAT
GAACTATACAAAGGTTCTGGTACAGCGTAACTCGAGTCACACAGGACTACTAGATGGTTAGTAAGGGTGA
GGAAGACAATATGGCAAGCCTGCCGGCAACGCACGAACTGCATATCTTTGGTTCAATCAACGGCGTGGAC
TTTGACATGGTCGGCCAGGGGACTGGTAACCCGAACGATGGATACGAGGAACTGAACTTAAAATCGACAA
AAGGAGATCTGCAATTCTCGCCATGGATTCTCGTACCGCATATTGGGTACGGCTTTCACCAGTATTTGCC
GTATCCAGATGGCATGAGTCCGTTTCAAGCCGCTATGGTCGATGGTAGCGGCTATCAGGTGCATCGCACT
ATGCAGTTTGAAGACGGCGCCAGTTTGACAGTCAATTACCGTTACACTTATGAAGGCTCTCATATTAAAG
GTGAGGCGCAAGTTAAGGGTACCGGGTTTCCCGCCGACGGTCCCGTAATGACTAATAGCTTAACCGCGGC
TGATTGGTGCCGTAGCAAAAAAACCTACCCGAACGACAAAACCATCATTTCCACGTTTAAATGGAGCTAT
ACTACAGGTAACGGGAAGCGCTATCGCTCAACGGCGCGCACTACATACACGTTCGCGAAACCGATGGCCG
CGAATTACCTCAAAAACCAGCCGATGTATGTATTTCGTAAAACCGAGCTGAAACATAGCAAGACAGAACT
GAACTTTAAAGAGTGGCAGAAAGCATTCACAGACGTCATGGGAATGGATGAACTTTACAAGTCAGGCCAA
GGATCCGGCATGAGTAATGTAAATTCACAAATTACAGATTCAGTAACACAAACAAACACTAAAATATTAG
GTGAAATGCCTGCGTTTACCACTGGAAGCTTAATGCAAATGGCAACACAAGCTGCTGGCTTATCTATACA
AAACTCTGTAACCAATCAGCAACAATCTAATATGCTTCATCAGGCATCAACCACTCAAGGTATGAGTATT
CTATATTCTGTTGACACGGCAGCTAATGCTCAAGCCATTGGTTCAGTGAACCGTTCTAATGACACAAGCC
GTTTAACTGATGCCCTTGCTGTTATTAAAGCCGCTAAAAATGGTTAACACCACCACCACCACCACCACTG
AGATCCGGCTGCTAACAAAGCCCGAAAGGAAGCTGAGTTGGCTGCTGCCACCGCTGAGCAATAACTAGCA
TAACCCCTTGGGGCCTCTAAACGGGTCTTGAGGGGTTTTTTGCTGAAAGGAGGAACTATATCCGGAT
